Addgene plasmid #76006: MAP3K10 gRNA (BRDN0001145582)
Purpose: 3rd generation lentiviral gRNA plasmid targeting human MAP3K10
Depositing lab: John Doench & David Root. Depositing organization: Broad Institute. Publication: Optimized sgRNA design to maximize activity and minimize off-target effects of CRISPR-Cas9. Doench JG, Fusi N, Sullender M, Hegde M, Vaimberg EW, Donovan KF, Smith I, Tothova Z, Wilen C, Orchard R, Virgin HW, Listgarten J, Root DE. Nat Biotechnol. 2016 Jan 18. doi: 10.1038/nbt.3437. PubMed 26780180.
Backbone
  Vector backbone: lentiGuide-Puro
  Backbone manufacturer: Zhang Lab (Addgene plasmid # 52963)
  Vector type: Mammalian Expression, Lentiviral, CRISPR
  Selectable markers: Puromycin
Growth in bacteria
  Bacterial resistance: Ampicillin, 100 μg/mL
  Growth temperature: 37°C
  Growth strain: DH5alpha
  Copy number: High Copy
Gene/Insert
  Gene/Insert name: MAP3K10 (alt names: MAP3K10; NM_002446.3)
  gRNA/shRNA sequence: AGAACGTGAGATGGACATCG
  Species: H. sapiens (human)
  Entrez Gene: MAP3K10 (a.k.a. MEKK10, MLK2, MST)
  Promoter: hU6
  Cloning method: Unknown
  Sequencing primers: 5′ U6-F; 3′ pS2-R
Terms and licenses: Academic/Nonprofit Terms; Industry Terms: Not Available to Industry
Depositor comments: The gRNA was designed to target the following Genbank reference sequence(s): NM_002446.3. Note that this plasmid does NOT contain Cas9. It should be used in conjunction with lentiCas9-Blast (Addgene #52962) or otherwise with cell lines already expressing Cas9. Browse the full kinome gRNA library at http://www.addgene.org/pooled-library/broadgpp-human-kinome/ or visit http://www.broadinstitute.org/rnai/public/ for detailed protocols and information.
How to cite: MAP3K10 gRNA (BRDN0001145582) was a gift from John Doench & David Root (Addgene plasmid # 76006 ; http://n2t.net/addgene:76006 ; RRID:Addgene_76006)
