[The description below was written by a language model from this plasmid's Addgene catalogue record and pLannotate feature annotations shown in this document.]
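Description:
MAP3K10 gRNA (BRDN0001145582) is a third-generation lentiviral CRISPR guide plasmid built on the lentiGuide-Puro backbone and designed to target the human kinase gene MAP3K10 (also known as MLK2, MEKK10 or MST; the guide was designed against the NM_002446.3 reference transcript). The 8.3 kb plasmid is propagated in E. coli as a high-copy construct through a ColE1/pUC-type origin with ampicillin selection from the β-lactamase gene. The backbone also carries an f1 origin, an SV40 origin and poly(A) signal, and remnants of lac and T7/T3 cloning-vector sequence.

The viral transfer cassette begins with an RSV promoter fused to a truncated HIV-1 5' LTR, which makes genomic RNA production Tat-independent. This is followed by the Ψ packaging signal with a partial gag sequence, the Rev response element for nuclear export of the unspliced genome, and a cPPT/CTS element that aids nuclear import. It ends in a ΔU3 self-inactivating 3' LTR. Within this frame, a human U6 RNA polymerase III promoter drives the 20-nt MAP3K10 spacer joined to the Streptococcus pyogenes Cas9 guide RNA scaffold. A separate EF-1α promoter with its intron A expresses puromycin N-acetyltransferase, stabilised by a downstream WPRE, so that transduced mammalian cells can be selected with puromycin.

The plasmid does not encode Cas9, so it must be used with a separate Cas9 vector such as lentiCas9-Blast or in cells that already express the nuclease. It is one member of a human kinome guide collection made with optimised sgRNA design rules, and it is suited to knocking out MAP3K10 in individual or arrayed loss-of-function experiments.
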