Features (pLannotate 1.2.2; 29 found; start..end, strand, type, name):
     14..80      +  CDS            small t antigen (fragment): SV40 (simian virus 40) small t antigen
    106..317     +  promoter       EF-1α core promoter: core promoter for human elongation factor EF-1α
    318..1256    +  intron         EF-1α intron A: intron upstream of the start codon of human EF-1α
   1278..1877    +  CDS            PuroR (fragment): puromycin N-acetyltransferase; pac from Streptomyces; confers resistance to puromycin
   1893..2481    +  misc_feature   WPRE: woodchuck hepatitis virus posttranscriptional regulatory element
   2532..2551    +  misc_feature   cPPT/CTS (fragment): central polypurine tract and central termination sequence of HIV-1
   2553..2786    +  LTR            3' LTR (ΔU3): self-inactivating 3' long terminal repeat (LTR) from HIV-1
   2864..2985    +  polyA_signal   SV40 poly(A) signal: SV40 polyadenylation signal
   3025..3160    +  rep_origin     SV40 ori: SV40 origin of replication
   3181..3199    -  promoter       T7 promoter: promoter for bacteriophage T7 RNA polymerase
   3207..3362    +  CDS            lacZα (fragment): LacZα fragment of β-galactosidase; lacZ fragment
   3367..3795    +  rep_origin     f1 ori (sequence partly withheld): f1 bacteriophage origin of replication; arrow indicates direction of (+) strand synthesis
   3848..3952    +  promoter       AmpR promoter: bla
   3953..4813    +  CDS            AmpR: β-lactamase; bla; confers resistance to ampicillin, carbenicillin, and related antibiotics
   4984..5572    +  rep_origin     ori: high-copy-number ColE1/pMB1/pBR322/pUC origin of replication
   5755..5847    +  CDS            lacI (fragment): lac repressor; lacI; The lac repressor binds to the lac operator to inhibit transcription in E. coli. This inhibition can be relieved by adding lactose or isopropyl-β-D-thiogalactopyranoside (IPTG).
   5860..5881    +  protein_bind   CAP binding site: CAP binding activates transcription in the presence of cAMP. E. coli catabolite activator protein
   5896..5926    +  promoter       lac promoter: promoter for the E. coli lac operon
   5934..5950    +  protein_bind   lac operator: The lac repressor binds to the lac operator to inhibit transcription in E. coli. This inhibition can be relieved by adding lactose or isopropyl-β-D-thiogalactopyranoside (IPTG). lac repressor encoded by lacI
   5995..6013    +  promoter       T3 promoter: promoter for bacteriophage T3 RNA polymerase
   6041..6267    +  promoter       RSV promoter: Rous sarcoma virus enhancer/promoter
   6268..6448    +  LTR            5' LTR (truncated): truncated 5' long terminal repeat (LTR) from HIV-1
   6495..6620    +  misc_feature   HIV-1 Ψ: packaging signal of human immunodeficiency virus type 1
   6604..6967    +  CDS            HIV-1 gag (fragment): gag protein from human immunodeficiency virus 1; gag
   7113..7346    +  misc_feature   RRE: The Rev response element (RRE) of HIV-1 allows for Rev-dependent mRNA export from the nucleus to the cytoplasm.
   7723..7749    +  CDS            Rev (fragment): human immunodeficiency virus 1 (HIV-1) Rev protein; rev; enhances nuclear export of unspliced and incompletely spliced viral mRNAs
   7753..7993    +  promoter       U6 promoter: RNA polymerase III promoter for human U6 snRNA
   8023..8098    +  misc_RNA       gRNA scaffold: guide RNA scaffold for the Streptococcus pyogenes CRISPR/Cas9 system
   8154..8271    +  misc_feature   cPPT/CTS: central polypurine tract and central termination sequence of HIV-1
>Addgene plasmid #76006 | MAP3K10 gRNA (BRDN0001145582) | addgene full sequence | sequence record 184998 | Addgene Assembled Sequence
CCCGGGTGCAAAGATGGATAAAGTTTTAAACAGAGAGGAATCTTTGCAGCTAATGGACCTTCTAGGTCTT
GAAAGGAGTGGGAATTGGCTCCGGTGCCCGTCAGTGGGCAGAGCGCACATCGCCCACAGTCCCCGAGAAG
TTGGGGGGAGGGGTCGGCAATTGATCCGGTGCCTAGAGAAGGTGGCGCGGGGTAAACTGGGAAAGTGATG
TCGTGTACTGGCTCCGCCTTTTTCCCGAGGGTGGGGGAGAACCGTATATAAGTGCAGTAGTCGCCGTGAA
CGTTCTTTTTCGCAACGGGTTTGCCGCCAGAACACAGGTAAGTGCCGTGTGTGGTTCCCGCGGGCCTGGC
CTCTTTACGGGTTATGGCCCTTGCGTGCCTTGAATTACTTCCACCTGGCTGCAGTACGTGATTCTTGATC
CCGAGCTTCGGGTTGGAAGTGGGTGGGAGAGTTCGAGGCCTTGCGCTTAAGGAGCCCCTTCGCCTCGTGC
TTGAGTTGAGGCCTGGCCTGGGCGCTGGGGCCGCCGCGTGCGAATCTGGTGGCACCTTCGCGCCTGTCTC
GCTGCTTTCGATAAGTCTCTAGCCATTTAAAATTTTTGATGACCTGCTGCGACGCTTTTTTTCTGGCAAG
ATAGTCTTGTAAATGCGGGCCAAGATCTGCACACTGGTATTTCGGTTTTTGGGGCCGCGGGCGGCGACGG
GGCCCGTGCGTCCCAGCGCACATGTTCGGCGAGGCGGGGCCTGCGAGCGCGGCCACCGAGAATCGGACGG
GGGTAGTCTCAAGCTGGCCGGCCTGCTCTGGTGCCTGGCCTCGCGCCGCCGTGTATCGCCCCGCCCTGGG
CGGCAAGGCTGGCCCGGTCGGCACCAGTTGCGTGAGCGGAAAGATGGCCGCTTCCCGGCCCTGCTGCAGG
GAGCTCAAAATGGAGGACGCGGCGCTCGGGAGAGCGGGCGGGTGAGTCACCCACACAAAGGAAAAGGGCC
TTTCCGTCCTCAGCCGTCGCTTCATGTGACTCCACGGAGTACCGGGCGCCGTCCAGGCACCTCGATTAGT
TCTCGAGCTTTTGGAGTACGTCGTCTTTAGGTTGGGGGGAGGGGTTTTATGCGATGGAGTTTCCCCACAC
TGAGTGGGTGGAGACTGAAGTTAGGCCAGCTTGGCACTTGATGTAATTCTCCTTGGAATTTGCCCTTTTT
GAGTTTGGATCTTGGTTCATTCTCAAGCCTCAGACAGTGGTTCAAAGTTTTTTTCTTCCATTTCAGGTGT
CGTGACGTACGGCCACCATGACCGAGTACAAGCCCACGGTGCGCCTCGCCACCCGCGACGACGTCCCCAG
GGCCGTACGCACCCTCGCCGCCGCGTTCGCCGACTACCCCGCCACGCGCCACACCGTCGATCCGGACCGC
CACATCGAGCGGGTCACCGAGCTGCAAGAACTCTTCCTCACGCGCGTCGGGCTCGACATCGGCAAGGTGT
GGGTCGCGGACGACGGCGCCGCCGTGGCGGTCTGGACCACGCCGGAGAGCGTCGAAGCGGGGGCGGTGTT
CGCCGAGATCGGCCCGCGCATGGCCGAGTTGAGCGGTTCCCGGCTGGCCGCGCAGCAACAGATGGAAGGC
CTCCTGGCGCCGCACCGGCCCAAGGAGCCCGCGTGGTTCCTGGCCACCGTCGGAGTCTCGCCCGACCACC
AGGGCAAGGGTCTGGGCAGCGCCGTCGTGCTCCCCGGAGTGGAGGCGGCCGAGCGCGCCGGGGTGCCCGC
CTTCCTGGAGACCTCCGCGCCCCGCAACCTCCCCTTCTACGAGCGGCTCGGCTTCACCGTCACCGCCGAC
GTCGAGGTGCCCGAAGGACCGCGCACCTGGTGCATGACCCGCAAGCCCGGTGCCTGAACGCGTTAAGTCG
ACAATCAACCTCTGGATTACAAAATTTGTGAAAGATTGACTGGTATTCTTAACTATGTTGCTCCTTTTAC
GCTATGTGGATACGCTGCTTTAATGCCTTTGTATCATGCTATTGCTTCCCGTATGGCTTTCATTTTCTCC
TCCTTGTATAAATCCTGGTTGCTGTCTCTTTATGAGGAGTTGTGGCCCGTTGTCAGGCAACGTGGCGTGG
TGTGCACTGTGTTTGCTGACGCAACCCCCACTGGTTGGGGCATTGCCACCACCTGTCAGCTCCTTTCCGG
GACTTTCGCTTTCCCCCTCCCTATTGCCACGGCGGAACTCATCGCCGCCTGCCTTGCCCGCTGCTGGACA
GGGGCTCGGCTGTTGGGCACTGACAATTCCGTGGTGTTGTCGGGGAAATCATCGTCCTTTCCTTGGCTGC
TCGCCTGTGTTGCCACCTGGATTCTGCGCGGGACGTCCTTCTGCTACGTCCCTTCGGCCCTCAATCCAGC
GGACCTTCCTTCCCGCGGCCTGCTGCCGGCTCTGCGGCCTCTTCCGCGTCTTCGCCTTCGCCCTCAGACG
AGTCGGATCTCCCTTTGGGCCGCCTCCCCGCGTCGACTTTAAGACCAATGACTTACAAGGCAGCTGTAGA
TCTTAGCCACTTTTTAAAAGAAAAGGGGGGACTGGAAGGGCTAATTCACTCCCAACGAAGACAAGATCTG
CTTTTTGCTTGTACTGGGTCTCTCTGGTTAGACCAGATCTGAGCCTGGGAGCTCTCTGGCTAACTAGGGA
ACCCACTGCTTAAGCCTCAATAAAGCTTGCCTTGAGTGCTTCAAGTAGTGTGTGCCCGTCTGTTGTGTGA
CTCTGGTAACTAGAGATCCCTCAGACCCTTTTAGTCAGTGTGGAAAATCTCTAGCAGTACGTATAGTAGT
TCATGTCATCTTATTATTCAGTATTTATAACTTGCAAAGAAATGAATATCAGAGAGTGAGAGGAACTTGT
TTATTGCAGCTTATAATGGTTACAAATAAAGCAATAGCATCACAAATTTCACAAATAAAGCATTTTTTTC
ACTGCATTCTAGTTGTGGTTTGTCCAAACTCATCAATGTATCTTATCATGTCTGGCTCTAGCTATCCCGC
CCCTAACTCCGCCCATCCCGCCCCTAACTCCGCCCAGTTCCGCCCATTCTCCGCCCCATGGCTGACTAAT
TTTTTTTATTTATGCAGAGGCCGAGGCCGCCTCGGCCTCTGAGCTATTCCAGAAGTAGTGAGGAGGCTTT
TTTGGAGGCCTAGGGACGTACCCAATTCGCCCTATAGTGAGTCGTATTACGCGCGCTCACTGGCCGTCGT
TTTACAACGTCGTGACTGGGAAAACCCTGGCGTTACCCAACTTAATCGCCTTGCAGCACATCCCCCTTTC
GCCAGCTGGCGTAATAGCGAAGAGGCCCGCACCGATCGCCCTTCCCAACAGTTGCGCAGCCTGAATGGCG
AATGGG
[124 nt withheld, positions 3367-3490]
C
[91 nt withheld, positions 3492-3582]
A
[49 nt withheld, positions 3584-3632]
CCTTTGACGTTGGAGTCCACGTTCTTT
[37 nt withheld, positions 3660-3696]
ACCCTATCTCGGTCTATTCTTTTGATTTATAAGGGATTTTGCCGATTTCGGCCTATTGGTTAAAAAATGA
GCTGATTTAACAAAAATTTAACGCGAATTTTAACAAAATATTAACGCTTACAATTTAGGTGGCACTTTTC
GGGGAAATGTGCGCGGAACCCCTATTTGTTTATTTTTCTAAATACATTCAAATATGTATCCGCTCATGAG
ACAATAACCCTGATAAATGCTTCAATAATATTGAAAAAGGAAGAGTATGAGTATTCAACATTTCCGTGTC
GCCCTTATTCCCTTTTTTGCGGCATTTTGCCTTCCTGTTTTTGCTCACCCAGAAACGCTGGTGAAAGTAA
AAGATGCTGAAGATCAGTTGGGTGCACGAGTGGGTTACATCGAACTGGATCTCAACAGCGGTAAGATCCT
TGAGAGTTTTCGCCCCGAAGAACGTTTTCCAATGATGAGCACTTTTAAAGTTCTGCTATGTGGCGCGGTA
TTATCCCGTATTGACGCCGGGCAAGAGCAACTCGGTCGCCGCATACACTATTCTCAGAATGACTTGGTTG
AGTACTCACCAGTCACAGAAAAGCATCTTACGGATGGCATGACAGTAAGAGAATTATGCAGTGCTGCCAT
AACCATGAGTGATAACACTGCGGCCAACTTACTTCTGACAACGATCGGAGGACCGAAGGAGCTAACCGCT
TTTTTGCACAACATGGGGGATCATGTAACTCGCCTTGATCGTTGGGAACCGGAGCTGAATGAAGCCATAC
CAAACGACGAGCGTGACACCACGATGCCTGTAGCAATGGCAACAACGTTGCGCAAACTATTAACTGGCGA
ACTACTTACTCTAGCTTCCCGGCAACAATTAATAGACTGGATGGAGGCGGATAAAGTTGCAGGACCACTT
CTGCGCTCGGCCCTTCCGGCTGGCTGGTTTATTGCTGATAAATCTGGAGCCGGTGAGCGTGGGTCTCGCG
GTATCATTGCAGCACTGGGGCCAGATGGTAAGCCCTCCCGTATCGTAGTTATCTACACGACGGGGAGTCA
GGCAACTATGGATGAACGAAATAGACAGATCGCTGAGATAGGTGCCTCACTGATTAAGCATTGGTAACTG
TCAGACCAAGTTTACTCATATATACTTTAGATTGATTTAAAACTTCATTTTTAATTTAAAAGGATCTAGG
TGAAGATCCTTTTTGATAATCTCATGACCAAAATCCCTTAACGTGAGTTTTCGTTCCACTGAGCGTCAGA
CCCCGTAGAAAAGATCAAAGGATCTTCTTGAGATCCTTTTTTTCTGCGCGTAATCTGCTGCTTGCAAACA
AAAAAACCACCGCTACCAGCGGTGGTTTGTTTGCCGGATCAAGAGCTACCAACTCTTTTTCCGAAGGTAA
CTGGCTTCAGCAGAGCGCAGATACCAAATACTGTTCTTCTAGTGTAGCCGTAGTTAGGCCACCACTTCAA
GAACTCTGTAGCACCGCCTACATACCTCGCTCTGCTAATCCTGTTACCAGTGGCTGCTGCCAGTGGCGAT
AAGTCGTGTCTTACCGGGTTGGACTCAAGACGATAGTTACCGGATAAGGCGCAGCGGTCGGGCTGAACGG
GGGGTTCGTGCACACAGCCCAGCTTGGAGCGAACGACCTACACCGAACTGAGATACCTACAGCGTGAGCT
ATGAGAAAGCGCCACGCTTCCCGAAGGGAGAAAGGCGGACAGGTATCCGGTAAGCGGCAGGGTCGGAACA
GGAGAGCGCACGAGGGAGCTTCCAGGGGGAAACGCCTGGTATCTTTATAGTCCTGTCGGGTTTCGCCACC
TCTGACTTGAGCGTCGATTTTTGTGATGCTCGTCAGGGGGGCGGAGCCTATGGAAAAACGCCAGCAACGC
GGCCTTTTTACGGTTCCTGGCCTTTTGCTGGCCTTTTGCTCACATGTTCTTTCCTGCGTTATCCCCTGAT
TCTGTGGATAACCGTATTACCGCCTTTGAGTGAGCTGATACCGCTCGCCGCAGCCGAACGACCGAGCGCA
GCGAGTCAGTGAGCGAGGAAGCGGAAGAGCGCCCAATACGCAAACCGCCTCTCCCCGCGCGTTGGCCGAT
TCATTAATGCAGCTGGCACGACAGGTTTCCCGACTGGAAAGCGGGCAGTGAGCGCAACGCAATTAATGTG
AGTTAGCTCACTCATTAGGCACCCCAGGCTTTACACTTTATGCTTCCGGCTCGTATGTTGTGTGGAATTG
TGAGCGGATAACAATTTCACACAGGAAACAGCTATGACCATGATTACGCCAAGCGCGCAATTAACCCTCA
CTAAAGGGAACAAAAGCTGGAGCTGCAAGCTTAATGTAGTCTTATGCAATACTCTTGTAGTCTTGCAACA
TGGTAACGATGAGTTAGCAACATGCCTTACAAGGAGAGAAAAAGCACCGTGCATGCCGATTGGTGGAAGT
AAGGTGGTACGATCGTGCCTTATTAGGAAGGCAACAGACGGGTCTGACATGGATTGGACGAACCACTGAA
TTGCCGCATTGCAGAGATATTGTATTTAAGTGCCTAGCTCGATACATAAACGGGTCTCTCTGGTTAGACC
AGATCTGAGCCTGGGAGCTCTCTGGCTAACTAGGGAACCCACTGCTTAAGCCTCAATAAAGCTTGCCTTG
AGTGCTTCAAGTAGTGTGTGCCCGTCTGTTGTGTGACTCTGGTAACTAGAGATCCCTCAGACCCTTTTAG
TCAGTGTGGAAAATCTCTAGCAGTGGCGCCCGAACAGGGACTTGAAAGCGAAAGGGAAACCAGAGGAGCT
CTCTCGACGCAGGACTCGGCTTGCTGAAGCGCGCACGGCAAGAGGCGAGGGGCGGCGACTGGTGAGTACG
CCAAAAATTTTGACTAGCGGAGGCTAGAAGGAGAGAGATGGGTGCGAGAGCGTCAGTATTAAGCGGGGGA
GAATTAGATCGCGATGGGAAAAAATTCGGTTAAGGCCAGGGGGAAAGAAAAAATATAAATTAAAACATAT
AGTATGGGCAAGCAGGGAGCTAGAACGATTCGCAGTTAATCCTGGCCTGTTAGAAACATCAGAAGGCTGT
AGACAAATACTGGGACAGCTACAACCATCCCTTCAGACAGGATCAGAAGAACTTAGATCATTATATAATA
CAGTAGCAACCCTCTATTGTGTGCATCAAAGGATAGAGATAAAAGACACCAAGGAAGCTTTAGACAAGAT
AGAGGAAGAGCAAAACAAAAGTAAGACCACCGCACAGCAAGCGGCCGCTGATCTTCAGACCTGGAGGAGG
AGATATGAGGGACAATTGGAGAAGTGAATTATATAAATATAAAGTAGTAAAAATTGAACCATTAGGAGTA
GCACCCACCAAGGCAAAGAGAAGAGTGGTGCAGAGAGAAAAAAGAGCAGTGGGAATAGGAGCTTTGTTCC
TTGGGTTCTTGGGAGCAGCAGGAAGCACTATGGGCGCAGCGTCAATGACGCTGACGGTACAGGCCAGACA
ATTATTGTCTGGTATAGTGCAGCAGCAGAACAATTTGCTGAGGGCTATTGAGGCGCAACAGCATCTGTTG
CAACTCACAGTCTGGGGCATCAAGCAGCTCCAGGCAAGAATCCTGGCTGTGGAAAGATACCTAAAGGATC
AACAGCTCCTGGGGATTTGGGGTTGCTCTGGAAAACTCATTTGCACCACTGCTGTGCCTTGGAATGCTAG
TTGGAGTAATAAATCTCTGGAACAGATTTGGAATCACACGACCTGGATGGAGTGGGACAGAGAAATTAAC
AATTACACAAGCTTAATACACTCCTTAATTGAAGAATCGCAAAACCAGCAAGAAAAGAATGAACAAGAAT
TATTGGAATTAGATAAATGGGCAAGTTTGTGGAATTGGTTTAACATAACAAATTGGCTGTGGTATATAAA
ATTATTCATAATGATAGTAGGAGGCTTGGTAGGTTTAAGAATAGTTTTTGCTGTACTTTCTATAGTGAAT
AGAGTTAGGCAGGGATATTCACCATTATCGTTTCAGACCCACCTCCCAACCCCGAGGGGACCCAGAGAGG
GCCTATTTCCCATGATTCCTTCATATTTGCATATACGATACAAGGCTGTTAGAGAGATAATTAGAATTAA
TTTGACTGTAAACACAAAGATATTAGTACAAAATACGTGACGTAGAAAGTAATAATTTCTTGGGTAGTTT
GCAGTTTTAAAATTATGTTTTAAAATGGACTATCATATGCTTACCGTAACTTGAAAGTATTTCGATTTCT
TGGCTTTATATATCTTGTGGAAAGGACGAAACACCGAGAACGTGAGATGGACATCGGTTTTAGAGCTAGA
AATAGCAAGTTAAAATAAGGCTAGTCCGTTATCAACTTGAAAAAGTGGCACCGAGTCGGTGCTTTTTTAA
GCTTGGCGTAACTAGATCTTGAGACAAATGGCAGTATTCATCCACAATTTTAAAAGAAAAGGGGGGATTG
GGGGGTACAGTGCAGGGGAAAGAATAGTAGACATAATAGCAACAGACATACAAACTAAAGAATTACAAAA
ACAAATTACAAAAATTCAAAATTTTCGGGTTTATTACAGGGACAGCAGAGATCCACTTTGGCGCCGGCTC
GAGGGGG
