>Addgene plasmid #76006 | MAP3K10 gRNA (BRDN0001145582) | depositor partial sequence | sequence record 143466 | Target Sequence
AGAACGTGAGATGGACATCG
