>Addgene plasmid #76006 | MAP3K10 gRNA (BRDN0001145582) | addgene partial sequence | sequence record 184997 | hU6-F
GTAGAAAGTAATAATTTCTTGGGTAGTTTGCAGTTTTAAAATTATGTTTTAAAATGGACTATCATATGCT
TACCGTAACTTGAAAGTATTTCGATTTCTTGGCTTTATATATCTTGTGGAAAGGACGAAACACCGAGAAC
GTGAGATGGACATCGTTTTAGAGCTAGAAATAGCAAGTTAAAATAAGGCTAGTCCGTTATCAACTTGAAA
AAGTGGCACCGAGTCGGTGCTTTTTTAAGCTTGGCGTAACTAGATCTTGAGACAAATGGCAGTATTCATC
CACAATTTTAAAAGAAAAGGGGGGATTGGGGGGTACAGTGCAGGGGAAAGAATAGTAGACATAATAGCAA
CAGACATACAAACTAAAGAATTACAAAAACAAATTACAAAAATTCAAAATTTTCGGGTTTATTACAGGGA
CAGCAGAGATCCACTTTGGCGCCGGCTCGAGGGGGCCCGGGTGCAAAGATGGATAAAGTTTTAAACAGAG
AGGAATCTTTGCAGCTAATGGACCTTCTAGGTCTTGAAAGGAGTGGGAATTGGCTCCGGTGCCCGTCAGT
GGGCAGAGCG
